Addgene plasmid #177100: YIplac211-ANP1-msGFP2
Purpose: Expresses Anp1-msGFP2 in yeast cells
Depositing lab: Benjamin Glick. Depositing organization: University of Chicago. Publication: Clathrin adaptors mediate two sequential pathways of intra-Golgi recycling. Casler JC, Johnson N, Krahn AH, Pantazopoulou A, Day KJ, Glick BS. J Cell Biol. 2022 Jan 3;221(1). pii: 212747. doi: 10.1083/jcb.202103199. Epub 2021 Nov 5. PubMed 34739034.
Backbone
  Vector backbone: YIplac211
  Vector type: Yeast Expression
Growth in bacteria
  Bacterial resistance: Ampicillin, 100 μg/mL
  Growth temperature: 37°C
  Growth strain: DH5alpha
  Copy number: High Copy
Gene/Insert
  Gene/Insert name: ANP1
  Species: S. cerevisiae (budding yeast)
  Entrez Gene: ANP1 (a.k.a. YEL036C, GEM3, MNN8)
  Cloning method: Restriction Enzyme; 5′ cloning site Unknown (unknown if destroyed); 3′ cloning site Unknown (unknown if destroyed)
Terms and licenses: Academic/Nonprofit Terms; Industry Terms: Not Available to Industry
How to cite: YIplac211-ANP1-msGFP2 was a gift from Benjamin Glick (Addgene plasmid # 177100 ; http://n2t.net/addgene:177100 ; RRID:Addgene_177100)
