[The description below was written by a language model from this plasmid's Addgene catalogue record and pLannotate feature annotations shown in this document.]
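Description:
YIplac211-ANP1-msGFP2 is a yeast integrating plasmid built on the YIplac211 backbone and intended to produce a C-terminally GFP-tagged form of Anp1 in Saccharomyces cerevisiae. In E. coli it is maintained at high copy through a ColE1/pUC-type origin and selected with ampicillin via the β-lactamase gene. The annotated features include no yeast replication origin or centromere, consistent with an integrative vector that must recombine into the genome to be stably inherited. Yeast transformants are selected through the URA3 marker with its own promoter, which complements uracil auxotrophy and can be counterselected with 5-FOA. Remnants of the lac promoter/operator, lacZα, lacI, bom and rop are carry-overs from the cloning backbone.

The payload sits in the former polylinker region. The feature table annotates only a short fragment of the ANP1 coding sequence (about 340 nt) rather than the whole gene, followed closely by a roughly 700 nt fluorescent protein ORF that the annotation tool matched to superfolder GFP; by the plasmid name this is msGFP2, a monomeric superfolder-type variant. Downstream lies unannotated sequence and a small RAD23 fragment, which may reflect native genomic sequence flanking ANP1, though the record does not say so. No yeast promoter is annotated upstream of the insert. This layout would fit a design in which integration at the chromosomal ANP1 locus tags the endogenous gene, but the record does not spell out the integration strategy or the cloning sites.

Anp1 is a subunit of the M-Pol II α-1,6-mannosyltransferase complex that elongates the mannan backbone of N-linked glycans. The associated study concerns intra-Golgi recycling pathways, so the fusion presumably serves as a fluorescent marker for live-cell imaging of a Golgi-resident protein.
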