Features (pLannotate 1.2.2; 15 found; start..end, strand, type, name):
      1..93      +  CDS            lacI (fragment): lac repressor; lacI; The lac repressor binds to the lac operator to inhibit transcription in E. coli. This inhibition can be relieved by adding lactose or isopropyl-β-D-thiogalactopyranoside (IPTG).
    106..127     +  protein_bind   CAP binding site: CAP binding activates transcription in the presence of cAMP. E. coli catabolite activator protein
    142..172     +  promoter       lac promoter: promoter for the E. coli lac operon
    180..196     +  protein_bind   lac operator: The lac repressor binds to the lac operator to inhibit transcription in E. coli. This inhibition can be relieved by adding lactose or isopropyl-β-D-thiogalactopyranoside (IPTG). lac repressor encoded by lacI
    247..585     +  CDS            ANP1 (fragment): ANP1_YEAST - Also known as GEM3. Experimental evidence at protein level: Swiss-Prot protein existence level 1. The M-Pol II complex possesses alpha-1,6-mannosyltransferase activity and is probably involved in the elongation of the mannan backbone of N-linked glycans on cell wall and periplasmic proteins. From Saccharomyces cerevisiae (strain ATCC 204508 / S288c) (Baker's yeast).
    631..1326    +  CDS            Superfolder GFP: Superfolder GFP is a basic (constitutively fluorescent) green fluorescent protein published in 2005, derived from Aequorea victoria. It is reported to be a very rapidly-maturing weak dimer.
   1799..1894    +  CDS            RAD23 (fragment): RAD23_YEAST - Experimental evidence at protein level: Swiss-Prot protein existence level 1. Plays a central role both in proteasomal degradation of misfolded proteins and DNA repair. Central component of a complex required to couple deglycosylation and proteasome-mediated degradation of misfolded proteins in the endoplasmic reticulum that are retrotranslocated in the cytosol. Involved in DNA excision repair. May play a part in DNA damage recognition and/or in altering chromatin structure to allow access by damage-processing enzymes. From Saccharomyces cerevisiae (strain ATCC 204508 / S288c) (B
   1908..2065    +  CDS            lacZα (fragment): LacZα fragment of β-galactosidase; lacZ fragment
   2071..2170    -  misc_feature   bom (fragment): basis of mobility region from pBR322
   2272..2307    -  CDS            rop (fragment): Rop protein, which maintains plasmids at low copy number; rop
   2396..3199    -  CDS            URA3: orotidine-5'-phosphate decarboxylase, required for uracil biosynthesis; S. cerevisiae URA3; yeast auxotrophic marker, counterselectable with 5-fluoroorotic acid (5-FOA)
   3200..3415    -  promoter       URA3 promoter: S. cerevisiae URA3
   3508..3612    +  promoter       AmpR promoter: bla
   3613..4473    +  CDS            AmpR: β-lactamase; bla; confers resistance to ampicillin, carbenicillin, and related antibiotics
   4644..5232    +  rep_origin     ori: high-copy-number ColE1/pMB1/pBR322/pUC origin of replication
>Addgene plasmid #177100 | YIplac211-ANP1-msGFP2 | addgene full sequence | sequence record 348222 | Addgene NGS Result
GCGCCCAATACGCAAACCGCCTCTCCCCGCGCGTTGGCCGATTCATTAATGCAGCTGGCACGACAGGTTT
CCCGACTGGAAAGCGGGCAGTGAGCGCAACGCAATTAATGTGAGTTAGCTCACTCATTAGGCACCCCAGG
CTTTACACTTTATGCTTCCGGCTCGTATGTTGTGTGGAATTGTGAGCGGATAACAATTTCACACAGGAAA
CAGCTATGACCATGATTACGCCAAGCTTGCATGCACAAGATCTGGGAGATTGGATTTGAAGATGTCAGAG
ACCAATGGAACGAAGAAAGAGATTCAATCTTAAAAAACATTGACTCCACTTTGAACAATAAAGTCACTGT
AGACTGGTCTGAAGAGGGAGATGGCTCGGAGCTGGTGGACTCAAAGGGTGACTTTGTCTCACCAAACAAC
CAACAACAACAACAACAGCAACAACAACAACAACAGCAGCAGCAGCAACAGCAACAGCAACAACAGCTCG
ACGGCAACCCGCAGGGGAAACCTCTTGATGACAACGACAAGAACAAGAAAAAACATCCTAAAGAAGTTCC
ATTAGACTTCGACCCTGATAGAAACTTGGATCCGGGAAGTTCGGGGTCCAGCGGTTCTTCAGGCGCTAGT
ATGGATAGCACTGAGAGCTTGTTCACAGGTGTTGTTCCTATCTTGGTCGAATTAGACGGTGACGTAAACG
GTCATAAGTTCAGTGTTAGAGGTGAAGGTGAAGGTGACGCTACTAACGGTAAATTGACATTGAAGTTTAT
TTGTACTACAGGTAAATTGCCAGTTCCTTGGCCAACTTTGGTTACTACATTGACATACGGTGTTCAATGT
TTTTCAAGATACCCAGATCATATGAAGCAACATGATTTCTTTAAGTCTGCTATGCCAGAAGGTTACGTTC
AAGAAAGAACTATCACTTTTAAAGATGATGGTACTTACAAGACAAGAGCAGAGGTTAAGTTCGAAGGTGA
CACTTTGGTTAACAGAATCGAATTGAAGGGTATCGATTTTAAAGAAGATGGTAATATTTTGGGTCATAAA
TTGGAATACAACTACAACTCACATAACGTTTACATTACAGCTGATAAACAAAAGAATGGTATTAAAGCAA
ACTTCAAGATCAGACATAATGTTGAAGATGGTTCTGTTCAATTAGCAGATCATTACCAACAAAACACTCC
AATTGGTGACGGTCCAGTTTTGTTACCAGATAACCATTACTTGTCTACACAATCAAAATTGTCTAAAGAT
CCAAACGAAAAGAGAGATCATATGGTTTTGTTAGAATTTGTTACTGCTGCTGGTATCACAGGTGGCAGTG
GCGGTTCTTAATAAGCGGCCGCGCTCGGTTTTTTAGTGACCTACATATGAAGTACGAATTCATATAGTTG
TACATATATACCGATAATAATATCAAACCTCTATTCTTTGGTCTTTAACTTTTCTTTGAGTGAATTACAA
TACCATTGTTATATCAATCACTATACACGGCTCGGTGGCGAAATTGAAATTTTTTTATTTTCTTCTCTTT
CATTATGGCTAGGCAAGAAATAGCGACAGCAAAACTTAAGAAAAAATGATAGAACAAGGTCCCATCCAGT
ATTGACTAGTAGCTAAAGCTAGAAGGTACACTTAGGTTTTTCTCCCTGTTTTTAAGTTTGAACCATTGAT
AAGGCCGTTCGCAGACAAGCTTGCTACCATCCAATTTTCCTTCCTCTAAAGACTTAATAAAGGCATCTAA
CTCCACCTTTAAATCACAGATCACACAAAGACAACATACAATAGAAAAATGGTTAGCTTAACCTTTAAAA
ATTTCAAGAAGGAAAAAGTTCCTTTAGATCTGGAACCTTCAAACACAATTTTAGAGACCAAGACCAAGCT
TGCGGTACCGAGCTCGAATTCACTGGCCGTCGTTTTACAACGTCGTGACTGGGAAAACCCTGGCGTTACC
CAACTTAATCGCCTTGCAGCACATCCCCCTTTCGCCAGCTGGCGTAATAGCGAAGAGGCCCGCACCGATC
GCCCTTCCCAACAGTTGCGCAGCCTGAATGGCGAATGGCGCCTGATGCGGTATTTTCTCCTTACGCATCT
GTGCGGTATTTCACACCGCATATGGTGCACTCTCAGTACAATCTGCTCTGATGCCGCATAGTTAAGCCAG
CCCCGACACCCGCCAACACCCGCTGACGCGCCCTGACGGGCTTGTCTGCTCCCGGCATCCGCTTACAGAC
AAGCTGTGACCGTCTCCGGGAGCTGCATGTGTCAGAGGTTTTCACCGTCATCACCGAAACGCGCGAGACG
AAAGGGCGGGTAATAACTGATATAATTAAATTGAAGCTCTAATTTGTGAGTTTAGTATACATGCATTTAC
TTATAATACAGTTTTTTAGTTTTGCTGGCCGCATCTTCTCAAATATGCTTCCCAGCCTGCTTTTCTGTAA
CGTTCACCCTCTACCTTAGCATCCCTTCCCTTTGCAAATAGTCCTCTTCCAACAATAATAATGTCAGATC
CTGTAGAGACCACATCATCCACGGTTCTATACTGTTGACCCAATGCGTCTCCCTTGTCATCTAAACCCAC
ACCGGGTGTCATAATCAACCAATCGTAACCTTCATCTCTTCCACCCATGTCTCTTTGAGCAATAAAGCCG
ATAACAAAATCTTTGTCGCTCTTCGCAATGTCAACAGTACCCTTAGTATATTCTCCAGTAGATAGGGAGC
CCTTGCATGACAATTCTGCTAACATCAAAAGGCCTCTAGGTTCCTTTGTTACTTCTTCTGCCGCCTGCTT
CAAACCGCTAACAATACCTGGGCCCACCACACCGTGTGCATTCGTAATGTCTGCCCATTCTGCTATTCTG
TATACACCCGCAGAGTACTGCAATTTGACTGTATTACCAATGTCAGCAAATTTTCTGTCTTCGAAGAGTA
AAAAATTGTACTTGGCGGATAATGCCTTTAGCGGCTTAACTGTGCCCTCCATGGAAAAATCAGTCAAGAT
ATCCACATGTGTTTTTAGTAAACAAATTTTGGGACCTAATGCTTCAACTAACTCCAGTAATTCCTTGGTG
GTACGAACATCCAATGAAGCACACAAGTTTGTTTGCTTTTCGTGCATGATATTAAATAGCTTGGCAGCAA
CAGGACTAGGATGAGTAGCAGCACGTTCCTTATATGTAGCTTTCGACATGATTTATCTTCGTTTCCTGCA
TGTTTTTGTTCTGTGCAGTTGGGTTAAGAATACTGGGCAATTTCATGTTTCTTCAACACTACATATGCGT
ATATATACCAATCTAAGTCTGTGCTCCTTCCTTCGTTCTTCCTTCTGTTCGGAGATTACCGAATCAAAAA
AATTTCAAGGAAACCGAAATCAAAAAAAAGAATAAAAAAAAAATGATGAATTGAAAAGCTGGCCTCGTGA
TACGCCTATTTTTATAGGTTAATGTCATGATAATAATGGTTTCTTAGACGTCAGGTGGCACTTTTCGGGG
AAATGTGCGCGGAACCCCTATTTGTTTATTTTTCTAAATACATTCAAATATGTATCCGCTCATGAGACAA
TAACCCTGATAAATGCTTCAATAATATTGAAAAAGGAAGAGTATGAGTATTCAACATTTCCGTGTCGCCC
TTATTCCCTTTTTTGCGGCATTTTGCCTTCCTGTTTTTGCTCACCCAGAAACGCTGGTGAAAGTAAAAGA
TGCTGAAGATCAGTTGGGTGCACGAGTGGGTTACATCGAACTGGATCTCAACAGCGGTAAGATCCTTGAG
AGTTTTCGCCCCGAAGAACGTTTTCCAATGATGAGCACTTTTAAAGTTCTGCTATGTGGCGCGGTATTAT
CCCGTATTGACGCCGGGCAAGAGCAACTCGGTCGCCGCATACACTATTCTCAGAATGACTTGGTTGAGTA
CTCACCAGTCACAGAAAAGCATCTTACGGATGGCATGACAGTAAGAGAATTATGCAGTGCTGCCATAACC
ATGAGTGATAACACTGCGGCCAACTTACTTCTGACAACGATCGGAGGACCGAAGGAGCTAACCGCTTTTT
TGCACAACATGGGGGATCATGTAACTCGCCTTGATCGTTGGGAACCGGAGCTGAATGAAGCCATACCAAA
CGACGAGCGTGACACCACGATGCCTGTAGCAATGGCAACAACGTTGCGCAAACTATTAACTGGCGAACTA
CTTACTCTAGCTTCCCGGCAACAATTAATAGACTGGATGGAGGCGGATAAAGTTGCAGGACCACTTCTGC
GCTCGGCCCTTCCGGCTGGCTGGTTTATTGCTGATAAATCTGGAGCCGGTGAGCGTGGGTCTCGCGGTAT
CATTGCAGCACTGGGGCCAGATGGTAAGCCCTCCCGTATCGTAGTTATCTACACGACGGGGAGTCAGGCA
ACTATGGATGAACGAAATAGACAGATCGCTGAGATAGGTGCCTCACTGATTAAGCATTGGTAACTGTCAG
ACCAAGTTTACTCATATATACTTTAGATTGATTTAAAACTTCATTTTTAATTTAAAAGGATCTAGGTGAA
GATCCTTTTTGATAATCTCATGACCAAAATCCCTTAACGTGAGTTTTCGTTCCACTGAGCGTCAGACCCC
GTAGAAAAGATCAAAGGATCTTCTTGAGATCCTTTTTTTCTGCGCGTAATCTGCTGCTTGCAAACAAAAA
AACCACCGCTACCAGCGGTGGTTTGTTTGCCGGATCAAGAGCTACCAACTCTTTTTCCGAAGGTAACTGG
CTTCAGCAGAGCGCAGATACCAAATACTGTTCTTCTAGTGTAGCCGTAGTTAGGCCACCACTTCAAGAAC
TCTGTAGCACCGCCTACATACCTCGCTCTGCTAATCCTGTTACCAGTGGCTGCTGCCAGTGGCGATAAGT
CGTGTCTTACCGGGTTGGACTCAAGACGATAGTTACCGGATAAGGCGCAGCGGTCGGGCTGAACGGGGGG
TTCGTGCACACAGCCCAGCTTGGAGCGAACGACCTACACCGAACTGAGATACCTACAGCGTGAGCTATGA
GAAAGCGCCACGCTTCCCGAAGGGAGAAAGGCGGACAGGTATCCGGTAAGCGGCAGGGTCGGAACAGGAG
AGCGCACGAGGGAGCTTCCAGGGGGAAACGCCTGGTATCTTTATAGTCCTGTCGGGTTTCGCCACCTCTG
ACTTGAGCGTCGATTTTTGTGATGCTCGTCAGGGGGGCGGAGCCTATGGAAAAACGCCAGCAACGCGGCC
TTTTTACGGTTCCTGGCCTTTTGCTGGCCTTTTGCTCACATGTTCTTTCCTGCGTTATCCCCTGATTCTG
TGGATAACCGTATTACCGCCTTTGAGTGAGCTGATACCGCTCGCCGCAGCCGAACGACCGAGCGCAGCGA
GTCAGTGAGCGAGGAAGCGGAAGA
